>Addgene plasmid #171419 | WIPI2d-TEVcs-TSF | depositor full sequence | sequence record 332455 | WIPI2d-TEVcs-TSF sequence 6255 bps
GTCGACATTGATTATTGACTAGTTATTAATAGTAATCAATTACGGGGTCATTAGTTCATAGCCCATATAT
GGAGTTCCGCGTTACATAACTTACGGTAAATGGCCCGCCTGGCTGACCGCCCAACGACCCCCGCCCATTG
ACGTCAATAATGACGTATGTTCCCATAGTAACGCCAATAGGGACTTTCCATTGACGTCAATGGGTGGAGT
ATTTACGGTAAACTGCCCACTTGGCAGTACATCAAGTGTATCATATGCCAAGTACGCCCCCTATTGACGT
CAATGACGGTAAATGGCCCGCCTGGCATTATGCCCAGTACATGACCTTATGGGACTTTCCTACTTGGCAG
TACATCTACGTATTAGTCATCGCTATTACCATGGTCGAGGTGAGCCCCACGTTCTGCTTCACTCTCCCCA
TCTCCCCCCCCTCCCCACCCCCAATTTTGTATTTATTTATTTTTTAATTATTTTGTGCAGCGATGGGGGC
GGGGGGGGGGGGGGGGCGCGCGCCAGGCGGGGCGGGGCGGGGCGAGGGGCGGGGCGGGGCGAGGCGGAGA
GGTGCGGCGGCAGCCAATCAGAGCGGCGCGCTCCGAAAGTTTCCTTTTATGGCGAGGCGGCGGCGGCGGC
GGCCCTATAAAAAGCGAAGCGCGCGGCGGGCGGGAGTCGCTGCGCGCTGCCTTCGCCCCGTGCCCCGCTC
CGCGCCGCCTCGCGCCGCCCGCCCCGGCTCTGACTGACCGCGTTACTCCCACAGGTGAGCGGGCGGGACG
GCCCTTCTCCTCCGGGCTGTAATTAGCGCTTGGTTTAATGACGGCTTGTTTCTTTTCTGTGGCTGCGTGA
AAGCCTTGAGGGGCTCCGGGAGGGCCCTTTGTGCGGGGGGAGCGGCTCGGGGGGTGCGTGCGTGTGTGTG
TGCGTGGGGAGCGCCGCGTGCGGCTCCGCGCTGCCCGGCGGCTGTGAGCGCTGCGGGCGCGGCGCGGGGC
TTTGTGCGCTCCGCAGTGTGCGCGAGGGGAGCGCGGCCGGGGGCGGTGCCCCGCGGTGCGGGGGGGGCTG
CGAGGGGAACAAAGGCTGCGTGCGGGGTGTGTGCGTGGGGGGGTGAGCAGGGGGTGTGGGCGCGTCGGTC
GGGCTGCAACCCCCCCCTGCACCCCCCTCCCCGAGTTGCTGAGCACGGCCCGGCTTCGGGTGCGGGGCTC
CGTACGGGGCGTGGCGCGGGGCTCGCCGTGCCGGGCGGGGGGTGGCGGCAGGTGGGGGTGCCGGGCGGGG
CGGGGCCGCCTCGGGCCGGGGAGGGCTCGGGGGAGGGGCGCGGCGGCCCCCGGAGCGCCGGCGGCTGTCG
AGGCGCGGCGAGCCGCAGCCATTGCCTTTTATGGTAATCGTGCGAGAGGGCGCAGGGACTTCCTTTGTCC
CAAATCTGTGCGGAGCCGAAATCTGGGAGGCGCCGCCGCACCCCCTCTAGCGGGCGCGGGGCGAAGCGGT
GCGGCGCCGGCAGGAAGGAAATGGGCGGGGAGGGCCTTCGTGCGTCGCCGCGCCGCCGTCCCCTTCTCCC
TCTCCAGCCTCGGGGCTGTCCGCGGGGGGACGGCTGCCTTCGGGGGGGACGGGGCAGGGCGGGGTTCGGC
TTCTGGCGTGTGACCGGCGGCTCTAGAGCCTCTGCTAACCATGTTCATGCCTTCTTCTTTTTCCTACAGC
TCCTGGGCAACGTGCTGGTTATTGTGCTGTCTCATCATTTTGGCAAAGAATTCCTCGATCGACGGTATCG
ATGCCACCATGAACCTGGCGAGCCAGAGCGGGGAGGCCGGCGCCGGCCAGCTGCTCTTCGCCAACTTCAA
CCAGGACAACACGTCCCTAGCTGTTGGTAGTAAGTCCGGTTATAAATTTTTCTCCCTTTCTTCTGTGGAT
AAGCTGGAACAGATCTATGAATGCACCGATACGGAAGATGTGTGCATTGTAGAGAGATTGTTCTCCAGCA
GCCTAGTGGCCATCGTGAGCCTTAAAGCACCAAGGAAGCTAAAGGTTTGCCACTTTAAGAAGGGAACTGA
GATCTGCAACTACAGCTACTCCAACACGATTCTGGCTGTGAAGCTCAACAGGCAGAGGCTGATAGTATGC
CTGGAGGAGTCCCTGTACATCCACAACATTCGGGACATGAAGGTGCTGCATACGATCAGGGAGACGCCTC
CAAACCCTGCAGGCCTGTGTGCGCTGTCAATCAACAACGACAACTGCTACTTGGCGTACCCAGGGAGCGC
GACCATCGGAGAGGTGCAGGTCTTCGATACCATTAATTTGAGAGCTGCAAACATGATTCCGGCTCACGAC
AGTCCTTTAGCGGCACTGGCCTTTGACGCAAGTGGAACTAAACTTGCCACGGCTTCGGAGAAGGGGACCG
TGATTAGGGTATTTTCCATTCCAGAAGGACAAAAACTCTTTGAGTTTCGGAGAGGAGTAAAGAGGTGCGT
GAGCATCTGCTCCCTGGCCTTCAGCATGGACGGCATGTTCCTCTCCGCCTCCAGCAACACTGAGACCGTG
CACATCTTCAAACTCGAGACTGTGAAAGAAAAACCCCCAGAGGAGCCCACCACCTGGACCGGGTACTTCG
GGAAAGTGCTCATGGCCTCCACCAGCTACCTGCCTTCCCAAGTGACAGAAATGTTCAACCAGGGCAGAGC
CTTCGCCACGGTCCGCCTGCCATTCTGCGGCCACAAAAACATCTGCTCGCTAGCCACAATTCAGAAGATC
CCGCGGTTGTTGGTGGGTGCCGCCGACGGGTACCTGTACATGTACAACCTGGACCCCCAGGAGGGCGGCG
AGTGTGCCCTGATGAAGCAGCACCGGCTGGACGGCAGTCTGGAAACGACCAATGAGATCTTGGACTCTGC
CTCTCACGACTGCCCCTTAGTCACTCAGACATACGGCGCAGCTGCAGGAAAAGCCTACACAGACGACCTG
GGTGCTGTGGGTGGCGCCTGCCTGGAGGACGAGGCCAGCGCCCTGCGCCTGGATGAGGACAGCGAGCACC
CGCCCATGATTCTTCGGACTGACGGATCGGAAAACCTGTATTTTCAGGGTGGTACCATGGCGGCCTGGTC
ACACCCGCAGTTCGAGAAAGGTGGAGGTGCCCGAGGTGGATCGGGAGGTGGATCGTGGAGCCACCCGCAG
TTCGAAAAATGACCCGGGTGATATCTTAATTAATTAACTCGAGGAATTCACTCCTCAGGTGCAGGCTGCC
TATCAGAAGGTGGTGGCTGGTGTGGCCAATGCCCTGGCTCACAAATACCACTGAGATCTTTTTCCCTCTG
CCAAAAATTATGGGGACATCATGAAGCCCCTTGAGCATCTGACTTCTGGCTAATAAAGGAAATTTATTTT
CATTGCAATAGTGTGTTGGAATTTTTTGTGTCTCTCACTCGGAAGGACATATGGGAGGGCAAATCATTTA
AAACATCAGAATGAGTATTTGGTTTAGAGTTTGGCAACATATGCCCATATGCTGGCTGCCATGAACAAAG
GTTGGCTATAAAGAGGTCATCAGTATATGAAACAGCCCCCTGCTGTCCATTCCTTATTCCATAGAAAAGC
CTTGACTTGAGGTTAGATTTTTTTTATATTTTGTTTTGTGTTATTTTTTTCTTTAACATCCCTAAAATTT
TCCTTACATGTTTTACTAGCCAGATTTTTCCTCCTCTCCTGACTACTCCCAGTCATAGCTGTCCCTCTTC
TCTTATGGAGATCCCTCGACCTGCAGCCCAAGCTTGGCGTAATCATGGTCATAGCTGTTTCCTGTGTGAA
ATTGTTATCCGCTCACAATTCCACACAACATACGAGCCGGAAGCATAAAGTGTAAAGCCTGGGGTGCCTA
ATGAGTGAGCTAACTCACATTAATTGCGTTGCGCTCACTGCCCGCTTTCCAGTCGGGAAACCTGTCGTGC
CAGCGGATCCGCATCTCAATTAGTCAGCAACCATAGTCCCGCCCCTAACTCCGCCCATCCCGCCCCTAAC
TCCGCCCAGTTCCGCCCATTCTCCGCCCCATGGCTGACTAATTTTTTTTATTTATGCAGAGGCCGAGGCC
GCCTCGGCCTCTGAGCTATTCCAGAAGTAGTGAGGAGGCTTTTTTGGAGGCCTAGGCTTTTGCAAAAAGC
TAACTTGTTTATTGCAGCTTATAATGGTTACAAATAAAGCAATAGCATCACAAATTTCACAAATAAAGCA
TTTTTTTCACTGCATTCTAGTTGTGGTTTGTCCAAACTCATCAATGTATCTTATCATGTCTGGATCCGCT
GCATTAATGAATCGGCCAACGCGCGGGGAGAGGCGGTTTGCGTATTGGGCGCTCTTCCGCTTCCTCGCTC
ACTGACTCGCTGCGCTCGGTCGTTCGGCTGCGGCGAGCGGTATCAGCTCACTCAAAGGCGGTAATACGGT
TATCCACAGAATCAGGGGATAACGCAGGAAAGAACATGTGAGCAAAAGGCCAGCAAAAGGCCAGGAACCG
TAAAAAGGCCGCGTTGCTGGCGTTTTTCCATAGGCTCCGCCCCCCTGACGAGCATCACAAAAATCGACGC
TCAAGTCAGAGGTGGCGAAACCCGACAGGACTATAAAGATACCAGGCGTTTCCCCCTGGAAGCTCCCTCG
TGCGCTCTCCTGTTCCGACCCTGCCGCTTACCGGATACCTGTCCGCCTTTCTCCCTTCGGGAAGCGTGGC
GCTTTCTCAATGCTCACGCTGTAGGTATCTCAGTTCGGTGTAGGTCGTTCGCTCCAAGCTGGGCTGTGTG
CACGAACCCCCCGTTCAGCCCGACCGCTGCGCCTTATCCGGTAACTATCGTCTTGAGTCCAACCCGGTAA
GACACGACTTATCGCCACTGGCAGCAGCCACTGGTAACAGGATTAGCAGAGCGAGGTATGTAGGCGGTGC
TACAGAGTTCTTGAAGTGGTGGCCTAACTACGGCTACACTAGAAGGACAGTATTTGGTATCTGCGCTCTG
CTGAAGCCAGTTACCTTCGGAAAAAGAGTTGGTAGCTCTTGATCCGGCAAACAAACCACCGCTGGTAGCG
GTGGTTTTTTTGTTTGCAAGCAGCAGATTACGCGCAGAAAAAAAGGATCTCAAGAAGATCCTTTGATCTT
TTCTACGGGGTCTGACGCTCAGTGGAACGAAAACTCACGTTAAGGGATTTTGGTCATGAGATTATCAAAA
AGGATCTTCACCTAGATCCTTTTAAATTAAAAATGAAGTTTTAAATCAATCTAAAGTATATATGAGTAAA
CTTGGTCTGACAGTTACCAATGCTTAATCAGTGAGGCACCTATCTCAGCGATCTGTCTATTTCGTTCATC
CATAGTTGCCTGACTCCCCGTCGTGTAGATAACTACGATACGGGAGGGCTTACCATCTGGCCCCAGTGCT
GCAATGATACCGCGAGACCCACGCTCACCGGCTCCAGATTTATCAGCAATAAACCAGCCAGCCGGAAGGG
CCGAGCGCAGAAGTGGTCCTGCAACTTTATCCGCCTCCATCCAGTCTATTAATTGTTGCCGGGAAGCTAG
AGTAAGTAGTTCGCCAGTTAATAGTTTGCGCAACGTTGTTGCCATTGCTACAGGCATCGTGGTGTCACGC
TCGTCGTTTGGTATGGCTTCATTCAGCTCCGGTTCCCAACGATCAAGGCGAGTTACATGATCCCCCATGT
TGTGCAAAAAAGCGGTTAGCTCCTTCGGTCCTCCGATCGTTGTCAGAAGTAAGTTGGCCGCAGTGTTATC
ACTCATGGTTATGGCAGCACTGCATAATTCTCTTACTGTCATGCCATCCGTAAGATGCTTTTCTGTGACT
GGTGAGTACTCAACCAAGTCATTCTGAGAATAGTGTATGCGGCGACCGAGTTGCTCTTGCCCGGCGTCAA
TACGGGATAATACCGCGCCACATAGCAGAACTTTAAAAGTGCTCATCATTGGAAAACGTTCTTCGGGGCG
AAAACTCTCAAGGATCTTACCGCTGTTGAGATCCAGTTCGATGTAACCCACTCGTGCACCCAACTGATCT
TCAGCATCTTTTACTTTCACCAGCGTTTCTGGGTGAGCAAAAACAGGAAGGCAAAATGCCGCAAAAAAGG
GAATAAGGGCGACACGGAAATGTTGAATACTCATACTCTTCCTTTTTCAATATTATTGAAGCATTTATCA
GGGTTATTGTCTCATGAGCGGATACATATTTGAATGTATTTAGAAAAATAAACAAATAGGGGTTCCGCGC
ACATTTCCCCGAAAAGTGCCACCTG
Features (pLannotate 1.2.2; 21 found; start..end, strand, type, name):
      4..383     +  enhancer       CMV enhancer: human cytomegalovirus immediate early enhancer
    385..662     +  promoter       chicken β-actin promoter: No description available
    663..1679    +  intron         chimeric intron: chimera between introns from chicken β-actin and rabbit β-globin
   1677..1733    +  CDS            HBB (fragment): HBB_LEPEU - Experimental evidence at protein level: Swiss-Prot protein existence level 1. Involved in oxygen transport from the lung to the various peripheral tissues. From Lepus europaeus (European hare).
   1759..3033    +  CDS            Wipi2: WIPI2_RAT - Experimental evidence at protein level: Swiss-Prot protein existence level 1. Component of the autophagy machinery that controls the major intracellular degradation process by which cytoplasmic materials are packaged into autophagosomes and delivered to lysosomes for degradation. Involved in an early step of the formation of preautophagosomal structures. Binds and is activated by phosphatidylinositol 3-phosphate (PtdIns3P) forming on membranes of the endoplasmic reticulum upon activation of the upstream ULK1 and PI3 kinases. Mediates ER-isolation membranes contacts by interacting w
   3040..3059    +  CDS            TEV site (fragment): tobacco etch virus (TEV) protease recognition and cleavage site
   3082..3099    +  CDS            Twin-Strep-tag (fragment): two Strep-Tag®II moieties connected by a linker for enhanced binding to Strep-Tactin®, an engineered form of streptavidin (Schmidt et al., 2013)
   3136..3158    +  CDS            Strep-Tag II (fragment): peptide that binds Strep-Tactin®, an engineered form of streptavidin
   3194..3271    +  CDS            HBB (fragment): HBB_PONPY - Experimental evidence at transcript level: Swiss-Prot protein existence level 2. Involved in oxygen transport from the lung to the various peripheral tissues. From Pongo pygmaeus (Bornean orangutan).
   3342..3397    +  polyA_signal   β-globin poly(A) signal: rabbit β-globin polyadenylation signal (Gil and Proudfoot, 1987)
   3782..3798    -  protein_bind   lac operator: The lac repressor binds to the lac operator to inhibit transcription in E. coli. This inhibition can be relieved by adding lactose or isopropyl-β-D-thiogalactopyranoside (IPTG). lac repressor encoded by lacI
   3806..3836    -  promoter       lac promoter: promoter for the E. coli lac operon
   3851..3872    -  protein_bind   CAP binding site: CAP binding activates transcription in the presence of cAMP. E. coli catabolite activator protein
   3885..3924    -  CDS            lacI (fragment): lac repressor; lacI; The lac repressor binds to the lac operator to inhibit transcription in E. coli. This inhibition can be relieved by adding lactose or isopropyl-β-D-thiogalactopyranoside (IPTG).
   3931..3953    +  promoter       SV40 promoter (fragment): SV40 enhancer and early promoter
   3977..4112    +  rep_origin     SV40 ori: SV40 origin of replication
   4132..4266    +  polyA_signal   SV40 poly(A) signal: SV40 polyadenylation signal
   4268..4322    -  CDS            lacI (fragment): lac repressor; lacI; The lac repressor binds to the lac operator to inhibit transcription in E. coli. This inhibition can be relieved by adding lactose or isopropyl-β-D-thiogalactopyranoside (IPTG).
   4505..5093    -  rep_origin     ori: high-copy-number ColE1/pMB1/pBR322/pUC origin of replication
   5264..6124    -  CDS            AmpR: β-lactamase; bla; confers resistance to ampicillin, carbenicillin, and related antibiotics
   6125..6229    -  promoter       AmpR promoter: bla
