[The description below was written by a language model from this plasmid's Addgene catalogue record and pLannotate feature annotations shown in this document.]
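Description:
WIPI2d-TEVcs-TSF is a 6,255 bp mammalian expression plasmid built on the pCAG backbone and designed for producing and purifying the human autophagy protein WIPI2, isoform d. It is maintained in E. coli as a high-copy plasmid through a ColE1/pUC-type origin, with selection by ampicillin via the β-lactamase gene and its native promoter. Residual lac promoter/operator and lacI fragments are backbone remnants with no evident role in the design. An SV40 origin of replication is also present, which can support episomal amplification in cells expressing SV40 large T antigen.

Expression is driven by the composite CAG promoter: the CMV immediate-early enhancer fused to the chicken β-actin promoter, followed by a chimeric chicken β-actin/rabbit β-globin intron. This combination gives strong constitutive transcription in mammalian cells. The WIPI2d open reading frame follows. The automated annotation matched it to the rat orthologue, but the catalogue lists the insert as human, and the match probably reflects high sequence conservation. WIPI2 is a PtdIns3P-binding protein that acts early in autophagosome formation. Immediately downstream of the coding sequence lie a TEV protease cleavage site and tandem Strep-tag II elements. The "TSF" in the name presumably refers to a Twin-Strep plus FLAG tag, though no FLAG epitope was annotated in the feature table. This C-terminal arrangement allows affinity capture on Strep-Tactin resin and subsequent tag removal by TEV protease. Transcripts terminate at the rabbit β-globin polyadenylation signal, and the short HBB hits flanking the insert are β-globin exon remnants of the pCAG cassette. According to the record, the plasmid is used to purify recombinant WIPI2d, in the context of reconstituting LC3 lipidation in selective autophagy.
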