Addgene plasmid #171419: WIPI2d-TEVcs-TSF
Purpose: For the purifcation of WIPI2d protein
Depositing lab: James Hurley. Depositing organization: University of California, Berkeley. Publication: Reconstitution of cargo-induced LC3 lipidation in mammalian selective autophagy. Chang C, Shi X, Jensen LE, Yokom AL, Fracchiolla D, Martens S, Hurley JH. Sci Adv. 2021 Apr 23;7(17). pii: 7/17/eabg4922. doi: 10.1126/sciadv.abg4922. Print 2021 Apr. PubMed 33893090.
Backbone
  Vector backbone: pCAG
  Vector type: Mammalian Expression
Growth in bacteria
  Bacterial resistance: Ampicillin, 100 μg/mL
  Growth temperature: 37°C
  Growth strain: DH5alpha
  Copy number: High Copy
Gene/Insert
  Gene/Insert name: WIPI2d
  Species: H. sapiens (human)
  Entrez Gene: WIPI2 (a.k.a. ATG18B, Atg21, CGI-50, IDDSSA, WIPI-2)
  Cloning method: Restriction Enzyme; 5′ cloning site Unknown (unknown if destroyed); 3′ cloning site Unknown (unknown if destroyed)
Terms and licenses: Academic/Nonprofit Terms; Industry Terms: Not Available to Industry
How to cite: WIPI2d-TEVcs-TSF was a gift from James Hurley (Addgene plasmid # 171419 ; http://n2t.net/addgene:171419 ; RRID:Addgene_171419)
