>Addgene plasmid #171419 | WIPI2d-TEVcs-TSF | addgene partial sequence | sequence record 337507 | Addgene Partial NGS Result
GCCACCTGGGTCGACATTGATTATTGACTAGTTATTAATAGTAATCAATTACGGGGTCATTAGTTCATAG
CCCATATATGGAGTTCCGCGTTACATAACTTACGGTAAATGGCCCGCCTGGCTGACCGCCCAACGACCCC
CGCCCATTGACGTCAATAATGACGTATGTTCCCATAGTAACGCCAATAGGGACTTTCCATTGACGTCAAT
GGGTGGAGTATTTACGGTAAACTGCCCACTTGGCAGTACATCAAGTGTATCATATGCCAAGTACGCCCCC
TATTGACGTCAATGACGGTAAATGGCCCGCCTGGCATTATGCCCAGTACATGACCTTATGGGACTTTCCT
ACTTGGCAGTACATCTACGTATTAGTCATCGCTATTACCATGGTCGAGGTGAGCCCCACGTTCTGCTTCA
CTCTCCCCATCTCCCCCCCCTCCCCACCCCCAATTTTGTATTTATTTATTTTTTAATTATTTTGTGCAGC
GATGGGGGCGGGGGGGGGGGGGGCGGGGCGGGGCGAGGCGGAGAGGTGCGGCGGCAGCCAATCAGAGCGG
CGCGCTCCGAAAGTTTCCTTTTATGGCGAGGCGGCGGCGGCGGCGGCCCTATAAAAAGCGAAGCGCGCGG
CGGGCGGGAGTCGCTGCGCGCTGCCTTCGCCCCGTGCCCCGCTCCGCCGCCGCCTCGCGCCGCCCGCCCC
GGCTCTGACTGACCGCGTTACTCCCACAGGTGAGCGGGCGGGACGGCCCTTCTCCTCCGGGCTGTAATTA
GCGCTTGGTTTAATGACGGCTTGTTTCTTTTCTGTGGCTGCGTGAAAGCCTTGAGGGGCTCCGGGAGGGC
CCTTTGTGCGGGGGGAGCGGCTCGGGGGGTGCGTGCGTGTGTGTGTGCGTGGGGAGCGCCGCGTGCGGCT
CCGCGCTGCCCGGCGGCTGTGAGCGCTGCGGGCGCGGCGCGGGGCTTTGTGCGCTCCGCAGTGTGCGCGA
GGGGAGCGCGGCCGGGGGCGGTGCCCCGCGGTGCGGGGGGGGCTGCGAGGGGAACAAAGGCTGCGTGCGG
GGTGTGTGCGTGGGGGGGTGAGCAGGGGGTGTGGGCGCGTCGGTCGGGCTGCAACCCCCCCTGCACCCCC
CTCCCCGAGTTGCTGAGCACGGCCCGGCTTCGGGTGCGGGGCTCCGTACGGGGCGTGGCGCGGGGCTCGC
CGTGCCGGGCGGGGGGTGGCGGCAGGTGGGGGTGCCGGGCGGGGCGGGGCCGCCTCGGGCCGGGGAGGGC
TCGGGGGAGGGGCGCGGCGGCCCCCGGAGCGCCGGCGGCTGTCGAGGCGCGGCGAGCCGCAGCCATTGCC
TTTTATGGTAATCGTGCGAGAGGGCGCAGGGACTTCCTTTGTCCCAAATCTGTGCGGAGCCGAAATCTGG
GAGGCGCCGCCGCACCCCCTCTAGCGGGCGCGGGGCGAAGCGGTGCGGCGCCGGCAGGAAGGAAATGGGC
GGGGAGGGCCTTCGTGCGTCGCCGCGCCGCCGTCCCCTTCTCCCTCTCCAGCCTCGGGGCTGTCCGCGGG
GGGACGGCTGCCTTCGGGGGGGACGGGGCAGGGCGGGGTTCGGCTTCTGGCGTGTGACCGGCGGCTCTAG
AGCCTCTGCTAACCATGTTCATGCCTTCTTCTTTTTCCTACAGCTCCTGGGCAACGTGCTGGTTATTGTG
CTGTCTCATCATTTTGGCAAAGAATTCCTCGATCGACGGTATCGATGCCACCATGAACCTGGCGAGCCAG
AGCGGGGAGGCCGGCGCCGGCCAGCTGCTCTTCGCCAACTTCAACCAGGACAACACGTCCCTAGCTGTTG
GTAGTAAGTCCGGTTATAAATTTTTCTCCCTTTCTTCTGTGGATAAGCTGGAACAGATCTATGAATGCAC
CGATACGGAAGATGTGTGCATTGTAGAGAGATTGTTCTCCAGCAGCCTAGTGGCCATCGTGAGCCTTAAA
GCACCAAGGAAGCTAAAGGTTTGCCACTTTAAGAAGGGAACTGAGATCTGCAACTACAGCTACTCCAACA
CGATTCTGGCTGTGAAGCTCAACAGGCAGAGGCTGATAGTATGCCTGGAGGAGTCCCTGTACATCCACAA
CATTCGGGACATGAAGGTGCTGCATACGATCAGGGAGACGCCTCCAAACCCTGCAGGCCTGTGTGCGCTG
TCAATCAACAACGACAACTGCTACTTGGCGTACCCAGGGAGCGCGACCATCGGAGAGGTGCAGGTCTTCG
ATACCATTAATTTGAGAGCTGCAAACATGATTCCGGCTCACGACAGTCCTTTAGCGGCACTGGCCTTTGA
CGCAAGTGGAACTAAACTTGCCACGGCTTCGGAGAAGGGGACCGTGATTAGGGTATTTTCCATTCCAGAA
GGACAAAAACTCTTTGAGTTTCGGAGAGGAGTAAAGAGGTGCGTGAGCATCTGCTCCCTGGCCTTCAGCA
TGGACGGCATGTTCCTCTCCGCCTCCAGCAACACTGAGACCGTGCACATCTTCAAACTCGAGACTGTGAA
AGAAAAACCCCCAGAGGAGCCCACCACCTGGACCGGGTACTTCGGGAAAGTGCTCATGGCCTCCACCAGC
TACCTGCCTTCCCAAGTGACAGAAATGTTCAACCAGGGCAGAGCCTTCGCCACGGTCCGCCTGCCATTCT
GCGGCCACAAAAACATCTGCTCGCTAGCCACAATTCAGAAGATCCCGCGGTTGTTGGTGGGTGCCGCCGA
CGGGTACCTGTACATGTACAACCTGGACCCCCAGGAGGGCGGCGAGTGTGCCCTGATGAAGCAGCACCGG
CTGGACGGCAGTCTGGAAACGACCAATGAGATCTTGGACTCTGCCTCTCACGACTGCCCCTTAGTCACTC
AGACATACGGCGCAGCTGCAGGAAAAGCCTACACAGACGACCTGGGTGCTGTGGGTGGCGCCTGCCTGGA
GGACGAGGCCAGCGCCCTGCGCCTGGATGAGGACAGCGAGCACCCGCCCATGATTCTTCGGACTGACGGA
TCGGAAAACCTGTATTTTCAGGGTGGTACCATGGCGGCCTGGTCACACCCGCAGTTCGAGAAAGGTGGAG
GTGCCCGAGGTGGATCGGGAGGTGGATCGTGGAGCCACCCGCAGTTCGAAAAATGACCCGGGTGATATCT
TAATTAATTAACTCGAGGAATTCACTCCTCAGGTGCAGGCTGCCTATCAGAAGGTGGTGGCTGGTGTGGC
CAATGCCCTGGCTCACAAATACCACTGAGATCTTTTTCCCTCTGCCAAAAATTATGGGGACATCATGAAG
CCCCTTGAGCATCTGACTTCTGGCTAATAAAGGAAATTTATTTTCATTGCAATAGTGTGTTGGAATTTTT
TGTGTCTCTCACTCGGAAGGACATATGGGAGGGCAAATCATTTAAAACATCAGAATGAGTATTTGGTTTA
GAGTTTGGCAACATATGCCCATATGCTGGCTGCCATGAACAAAGGTTGGCTATAAAGAGGTCATCAGTAT
ATGAAACAGCCCCCTGCTGTCCATTCCTTATTCCATAGAAAAGCCTTGACTTGAGGTTAGATTTTTTTTA
TATTTTGTTTTGTGTTATTTTTTTCTTTAACATCCCTAAAATTTTCCTTACATGTTTTACTAGCCAGATT
TTTCCTCCTCTCCTGACTACTCCCAGTCATAGCTGTCCCTCTTCTCTTATGGAGATCCCTCGACCTGCAG
CCCAAGCTTGGCGTAATCATGGTCATAGCTGTTTCCTGTGTGAAATTGTTATCCGCTCACAATTCCACAC
AACATACGAGCCGGAAGCATAAAGTGTAAAGCCTGGGGTGCCTAATGAGTGAGCTAACTCACATTAATTG
CGTTGCGCTCACTGCCCGCTTTCCAGTCGGGAAACCTGTCGTGCCAGCGGATCCGCATCTCAATTAGTCA
GCAACCATAGTCCCGCCCCTAACTCCGCCCATCCCGCCCCTAACTCCGCCCAGTTCCGCCCATTCTCCGC
CCCATGGCTGACTAATTTTTTTTATTTATGCAGAGGCCGAGGCCGCCTCGGCCTCTGAGCTATTCCAGAA
GTAGTGAGGAGGCTTTTTTGGAGGCCTAGGCTTTTGCAAAAAGCTAACTTGTTTATTGCAGCTTATAATG
GTTACAAATAAAGCAATAGCATCACAAATTTCACAAATAAAGCATTTTTTTCACTGCATTCTAGTTGTGG
TTTGTCCAAACTCATCAATGTATCTTATCATGTCTGGATCCGCTGCATTAATGAATCGGCCAACGCGCGG
GGAGAGGCGGTTTGCGTATTGGGCGCTCTTCCGCTTCCTCGCTCACTGACTCGCTGCGCTCGGTCGTTCG
GCTGCGGCGAGCGGTATCAGCTCACTCAAAGGCGGTAATACGGTTATCCACAGAATCAGGGGATAACGCA
GGAAAGAACATGTGAGCAAAAGGCCAGCAAAAGGCCAGGAACCGTAAAAAGGCCGCGTTGCTGGCGTTTT
TCCATAGGCTCCGCCCCCCTGACGAGCATCACAAAAATCGACGCTCAAGTCAGAGGTGGCGAAACCCGAC
AGGACTATAAAGATACCAGGCGTTTCCCCCTGGAAGCTCCCTCGTGCGCTCTCCTGTTCCGACCCTGCCG
CTTACCGGATACCTGTCCGCCTTTCTCCCTTCGGGAAGCGTGGCGCTTTCTCATAGCTCACGCTGTAGGT
ATCTCAGTTCGGTGTAGGTCGTTCGCTCCAAGCTGGGCTGTGTGCACGAACCCCCCGTTCAGCCCGACCG
CTGCGCCTTATCCGGTAACTATCGTCTTGAGTCCAACCCGGTAAGACACGACTTATCGCCACTGGCAGCA
GCCACTGGTAACAGGATTAGCAGAGCGAGGTATGTAGGCGGTGCTACAGAGTTCTTGAAGTGGTGGCCTA
ACTACGGCTACACTAGAAGAACAGTATTTGGTATCTGCGCTCTGCTGAAGCCAGTTACCTTCGGAAAAAG
AGTTGGTAGCTCTTGATCCGGCAAACAAACCACCGCTGGTAGCGGTGGTTTTTTTGTTTGCAAGCAGCAG
ATTACGCGCAGAAAAAAAGGATCTCAAGAAGATCCTTTGATCTTTTCTACGGGGTCTGACGCTCAGTGGA
ACGAAAACTCACGTTAAGGGATTTTGGTCATGAGATTATCAAAAAGGATCTTCACCTAGATCCTTTTAAA
TTAAAAATGAAGTTTTAAATCAATCTAAAGTATATATGAGTAAACTTGGTCTGACAGTTACCAATGCTTA
ATCAGTGAGGCACCTATCTCAGCGATCTGTCTATTTCGTTCATCCATAGTTGCCTGACTCCCCGTCGTGT
AGATAACTACGATACGGGAGGGCTTACCATCTGGCCCCAGTGCTGCAATGATACCGCGAGACCCACGCTC
ACCGGCTCCAGATTTATCAGCAATAAACCAGCCAGCCGGAAGGGCCGAGCGCAGAAGTGGTCCTGCAACT
TTATCCGCCTCCATCCAGTCTATTAATTGTTGCCGGGAAGCTAGAGTAAGTAGTTCGCCAGTTAATAGTT
TGCGCAACGTTGTTGCCATTGCTACAGGCATCGTGGTGTCACGCTCGTCGTTTGGTATGGCTTCATTCAG
CTCCGGTTCCCAACGATCAAGGCGAGTTACATGATCCCCCATGTTGTGCAAAAAAGCGGTTAGCTCCTTC
GGTCCTCCGATCGTTGTCAGAAGTAAGTTGGCCGCAGTGTTATCACTCATGGTTATGGCAGCACTGCATA
ATTCTCTTACTGTCATGCCATCCGTAAGATGCTTTTCTGTGACTGGTGAGTACTCAACCAAGTCATTCTG
AGAATAGTGTATGCGGCGACCGAGTTGCTCTTGCCCGGCGTCAATACGGGATAATACCGCGCCACATAGC
AGAACTTTAAAAGTGCTCATCATTGGAAAACGTTCTTCGGGGCGAAAACTCTCAAGGATCTTACCGCTGT
TGAGATCCAGTTCGATGTAACCCACTCGTGCACCCAACTGATCTTCAGCATCTTTTACTTTCACCAGCGT
TTCTGGGTGAGCAAAAACAGGAAGGCAAAATGCCGCAAAAAAGGGAATAAGGGCGACACGGAAATGTTGA
ATACTCATACTCTTCCTTTTTCAATATTATTGAAGCATTTATCAGGGTTATTGTCTCATGAGCGGATACA
TATTTGAATGTATTTAGAAAAATAAACAAATAGGGGTTCCGCGCACATTTCCCCGAAAAGT
